Addgene plasmid #78761: pCS3-MT-BX/p14ARF
Purpose: To overexpress p14ARF in Mammalian Cells
Depositing lab: Jaewhan Song. Depositing organization: Yonsei University. Publication: Acceleration of gastric tumorigenesis through MKRN1-mediated posttranslational regulation of p14ARF. Ko A, Shin JY, Seo J, Lee KD, Lee EW, Lee MS, Lee HW, Choi IJ, Jeong JS, Chun KH, Song J. J Natl Cancer Inst. 2012 Nov 7;104(21):1660-72. doi: 10.1093/jnci/djs424. Epub 2012 Oct 25. PubMed 23104211.
Backbone
  Vector backbone: pCS3-MT-BX-6xMyc
  Backbone manufacturer: derived from pCS2+
  Vector type: Mammalian Expression
Growth in bacteria
  Bacterial resistance: Ampicillin, 100 μg/mL
  Growth temperature: 37°C
  Growth strain: DH5alpha
  Copy number: High Copy
Gene/Insert
  Gene/Insert name: ARF
  Species: H. sapiens (human)
  Entrez Gene: CDKN2A (a.k.a. ARF, CAI2, CDK4I, CDKN2, CMM2, INK4, INK4A, MLM, MTS-1, MTS1, P14, P14ARF, P16, P16-INK4A, P16INK4, P16INK4A, P19, P19ARF, TP16)
  Promoter: CMV IE94
  Tag / fusion protein: 6xMYC (N terminal on backbone)
  Cloning method: Restriction Enzyme; 5′ cloning site unknown (unknown if destroyed); 3′ cloning site unknown (unknown if destroyed)
  Sequencing primers: 5′ SP6; 3′ T7
Terms and licenses: Academic/Nonprofit Terms; Industry Terms: Not Available to Industry
How to cite: pCS3-MT-BX/p14ARF was a gift from Jaewhan Song (Addgene plasmid # 78761 ; http://n2t.net/addgene:78761 ; RRID:Addgene_78761)
