[The description below was written by a language model from this plasmid's Addgene catalogue record.]
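Description:
pCS3-MT-BX/p14ARF is a mammalian expression plasmid built on the pCS3-MT-BX-6xMyc backbone, a derivative of the pCS2+ vector family. It is propagated in E. coli as a high-copy plasmid under ampicillin selection. The record does not list a mammalian selection marker or name the bacterial origin of replication, and no feature table is available, so the detailed layout of the backbone cannot be confirmed beyond the catalogue fields.

The insert is human ARF (p14ARF), the alternative reading frame product of the CDKN2A locus, which also encodes the unrelated p16INK4A protein. p14ARF is a tumour suppressor best known for acting in the p53 pathway. Expression is driven by the CMV IE94 promoter, a strong constitutive cytomegalovirus immediate-early promoter characteristic of the pCS2 series. The coding sequence is fused in frame to six tandem Myc epitopes supplied by the backbone at the N terminus. This multimerised tag allows sensitive detection by western blotting or immunofluorescence and recovery by immunoprecipitation with anti-Myc antibodies, without needing an ARF-specific antibody. The insert was introduced by restriction cloning, but the sites used are not recorded. SP6 and T7 are listed as the flanking sequencing primers, indicating that these phage promoter sequences lie on either side of the insert.

The stated purpose is overexpression of p14ARF in mammalian cells. The associated publication concerns posttranslational regulation of p14ARF by MKRN1 in gastric tumorigenesis, so the Myc-tagged protein plausibly served in studies of ARF regulation and interaction, though the record does not detail specific experiments.
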