>Addgene plasmid #78761 | pCS3-MT-BX/p14ARF | addgene partial sequence | sequence record 149427 | CMV-F 5'-CGCAAATGGGCGGTAGGCGTG-3'
CTCGTTTAGGGAACCGCCATTCTGCCTGGGGACGTCGGAGCAAGCTTGATTTAGGTGACACTATAGAATA
CAAGCTACTTGTTCTTTTTGCAGGATCCCATCGATTTAAAGCTATGGAGCAAAAGCTCATTTCTGAAGAG
GACTTGAATGAAATGGAGCAAAAGCTCATTTCTGAAGAGGACTTGAATGAAATGGAGCAAAAGCTCATTT
CTGAAGAGGACTTGAATGAAATGGAGCAAAAGCTCATTTCTGAAGAGGACTTGAATGAAATGGAGCAAAA
GCTCATTTCTGAAGAGGACTTGAATGAAATGGAGAGCTTGGGCGACCTCACCATGGAGCAAAAGCTCATT
TCTGAAGAGGACTTGAATTTAGAGATCTCGAGCTCAAGCTTCGAATTCATGGTGCGCAGGTTCTTGGTGA
CCCTCCGGATTCGGCGCGCGTGCGGCCCGCCGCGAGTGAGGGTTTTCGTGGTTCACATCCCGCGGCTCAC
GGGGGAGTGGGCAGCGCCAGGGGCGCCCGCCGCTGTGGCCCTCGTGCTGATGCTACTGAGGAGCCAGCGT
CTAGGGCAGCAGCCGCTTCCTAGAAGACCAGGTCATGATGATGGGCAGCGCCCGAGTGGCGGAGCTGCTG
CTGCTCCACGGCGCGGAGCCCAACTGCGCCGACCCCGCCACTCTCACCCGACCCGTGCACGACGCTGCCC
GGGAGGGCTTCCTGGACACGCTGGTGGTGCTGCACCGGGCCGGGGCGCGGCTGGACGTGCGCGATGCCTG
GGGCCGTCTGCCCGTGGACCTGGCTAACTCGACGGTACCGCGGGCCCGGGATCCACCGGATCTAGAACTA
TAGTGAGTCGTATTACGTAGATCCAGACATGATAAGATACATTGATGAGTTTGGACAAACCACAACTAGA
ATGCAGTGAAAAAAATGCTTTATTTGTGAAATTTGTGATGCTATTGCTTTATTTGTAACCATTATAAGCT
