>Addgene plasmid #78761 | pCS3-MT-BX/p14ARF | addgene partial sequence | sequence record 149430 | EBV-rev 5'-GTGGTTTGTCCAAACTCATC-3'
ACTCACTATAGTTCTAGATCCGGTGGATCCCGGGCCCGCGGTACCGTCGAGTTAGCCAGGTCCACGGGCA
GACGGCCCCAGGCATCGCGCACGTCCAGCCGCGCCCCGGCCCGGTGCAGCACCACCAGCGTGTCCAGGAA
GCCCTCCCGGGCAGCGTCGTGCACGGGTCGGGTGAGAGTGGCGGGGTCGGCGCAGTTGGGCTCCGCGCCG
TGGAGCAGCAGCAGCTCCGCCACTCGGGCGCTGCCCATCATCATGACCTGGTCTTCTAGGAAGCGGCTGC
TGCCCTAGACGCTGGCTCCTCAGTAGCATCAGCACGAGGGCCACAGCGGCGGGCGCCCCTGGCGCTGCCC
ACTCCCCCGTGAGCCGCGGGATGTGAACCACGAAAACCCTCACTCGCGGCGGGCCGCACGCGCGCCGAAT
CCGGAGGGTCACCAAGAACCTGCGCACCATGAATTCGAAGCTTGAGCTCGAGATCTCTAAATTCAAGTCC
TCTTCAGAAATGAGCTTTTGCTCCATGGTGAGGTCGCCCAAGCTCTCCATTTCATTCAAGTCCTCTTCAG
AAATGAGCTTTTGCTCCATTTCATTCAAGTCCTCTTCAGAAATGAGCTTTTGCTCCATTTCATTCAAGTC
CTCTTCAGAAATGAGCTTTTGCTCCATTTCATTCAAGTCCTCTTCAGAAATGAGCTTTTGCTCCATTTCA
TTCAAGTCCTCTTCAGAAATGAGCTTTTGCTCCATAGCTTTAAATCGATGGGATCCTGCAAAAAGAACAA
GTAGCTTGTATTCTATAGTGTCACCTAAATCAAGCTTGCTCCGACGTCCC
